>Addgene plasmid #115190 | pLD-puro-Cc-CR-PARK7H126A-VA | addgene full sequence | sequence record 225431 | Addgene NGS Result
GAGGGCCTATTTCCCATGATTCCTTCATATTTGCATATACGATACAAGGCTGTTAGAGAGATAATTGGAA
TTAATTTGACTGTAAACACAAAGATATTAGTACAAAATACGTGACGTAGAAAGTAATAATTTCTTGGGTA
GTTTGCAGTTTTAAAATTATGTTTTAAAATGGACTATCATATGCCAAGTACGCCCCCTATTGACGTCAAT
GACGGTAAATGGCCCGCCTGGCATTATGCCCAGTACATGACCTTATGGGACTTTCCTACTTGGCAGTACA
TCTACGTATTAGTCATCGCTATTACCATGGTGATGCGGTTTTGGCAGTACATCAATGGGCGTGGATAGCG
GTTTGACTCACGGGGATTTCCAAGTCTCCACCCCATTGACGTCAATGGGAGTTTGTTTTGGCACCAAAAT
CAACGGGACTTTCCAAAATGTCGTAACAACTCCGCCCCATTGACGCAAATGGGCGGTAGGCGTGTACGGT
GGGAGGTCTATATAAGCAGAGCTCGTTTAGTGAACCGTCAGATCGCCTGGAGACGCCATCCACGCTGTAC
GCGTACAAGTTTGTACAAAAAAGTTGGCATGGCTTCCAAAAGAGCTCTGGTCATCCTGGCTAAAGGAGCA
GAGGAAATGGAGACGGTCATCCCTGTAGATGTCATGAGGCGAGCTGGGATTAAGGTCACCGTTGCAGGCC
TGGCTGGAAAAGACCCAGTACAGTGTAGCCGTGATGTAGTCATTTGTCCTGATGCCAGCCTTGAAGATGC
AAAAAAAGAGGGACCATATGATGTGGTGGTTCTACCAGGAGGTAATCTGGGTGCACAGAATTTATCTGAG
TCTGCTGCTGTGAAGGAGATACTGAAGGAGCAGGAAAACCGGAAGGGCCTGATAGCCGCCATCTGTGCAG
GTCCTACTGCTCTGTTGGCTCATGAAATAGGTTTTGGAAGTAAAGTTACAACAGCCCCTCTTGCTAAAGA
CAAAATGATGAATGGAGGTCATTACACCTACTCTGAGAATCGTGTGGAAAAAGACGGCCTGATTCTTACA
AGCCGGGGGCCTGGGACCAGCTTCGAGTTTGCGCTTGCAATTGTTGAAGCCCTGAATGGCAAGGGGGTGG
CGGCTCAAGTGAAGGCTCCACTTGTTCTTAAAGACTACCCAACTTTCTTGTACAAAGTGGTTGATTCTAG
AGCGATCGCCAGAGAGCTGTTCAACCTGCTGGGCGAGAACCAGCCCCCCGTGGTGATCAAGGCGATCGCC
TGGAGCCACCCTCAGTTCGAGAAGGGAGGAGGAAGCGGCGGAGGCAGCGGAGGAGGAAGCTGGAGCCACC
CGCAGTTCGAGAAAGGCGGAAGCGGCCATCACCATCACCATCACCCTGCAGGAGAAAATCTGTACTTCCA
GGGGAGAGGAGGCAGCGAGAACCTGTACTTTCAGGGGCCTGCAGGAAGAGACTACAAAGACCATGACGGT
GATTATAAAGATCATGACATCGATTACAAGGATGACGATGACAAGTAGTTCGAATTCTCGACCTCGAGAC
AAATGGCAGTATTCATCCACAATTTTAAAAGAAAAGGGGGGATTGGGGGGTACAGTGCAGGGGAAAGAAT
AGTAGACATAATAGCAACAGACATACAAACTAAAGAATTACAAAAACAAATTACAAAAATTCAAAATTTT
CGGGTTTATTACAGGGACAGCAGAGATCCACTTTGGCCGCGGCTCGAGGGGGTTGGGGTTGCGCCTTTTC
CAAGGCAGCCCTGGGTTTGCGCAGGGACGCGGCTGCTCTGGGCGTGGTTCCGGGAAACGCAGCGGCGCCG
ACCCTGGGTCTCGCACATTCTTCACGTCCGTTCGCAGCGTCACCCGGATCTTCGCCGCTACCCTTGTGGG
CCCCCCGGCGACGCTTCCTGCTCCGCCCCTAAGTCGGGAAGGTTCCTTGCGGTTCGCGGCGTGCCGGACG
TGACAAACGGAAGCCGCACGTCTCACTAGTACCCTCGCAGACGGACAGCGCCAGGGAGCAATGGCAGCGC
GCCGACCGCGATGGGCTGTGGCCAATAGCGGCTGCTCAGCAGGGCGCGCCGAGAGCAGCGGCCGGGAAGG
GGCGGTGCGGGAGGCGGGGTGTGGGGCGGTAGTGTGGGCCCTGTTCCTGCCCGCGCGGTGTTCCGCATTC
TGCAAGCCTCCGGAGCGCACGTCGGCAGTCGGCTCCCTCGTTGACCGAATCACCGACCTCTCTCCCCAGG
GGGATCCACCGGAGCTTACCATGACCGAGTACAAGCCCACGGTGCGCCTCGCCACCCGCGACGACGTCCC
CAGGGCCGTACGCACCCTCGCCGCCGCGTTCGCCGACTACCCCGCCACGCGCCACACCGTCGATCCGGAC
CGCCACATCGAGCGGGTCACCGAGCTGCAAGAACTCTTCCTCACGCGCGTCGGGCTCGACATCGGCAAGG
TGTGGGTCGCGGACGACGGCGCCGCGGTGGCGGTCTGGACCACGCCGGAGAGCGTCGAAGCGGGGGCGGT
GTTCGCCGAGATCGGCCCGCGCATGGCCGAGTTGAGCGGTTCCCGGCTGGCCGCGCAGCAACAGATGGAA
GGCCTCCTGGCGCCGCACCGGCCCAAGGAGCCCGCGTGGTTCCTGGCCACCGTCGGCGTCTCGCCCGACC
ACCAGGGCAAGGGTCTGGGCAGCGCCGTCGTGCTCCCCGGAGTGGAGGCGGCCGAGCGCGCCGGGGTGCC
CGCCTTCCTGGAGACCTCCGCGCCCCGCAACCTCCCCTTCTACGAGCGGCTCGGCTTCACCGTCACCGCC
GACGTCGAGGTGCCCGAAGGACCGCGCACCTGGTGCATGACCCGCAAGCCCGGTGCCTGACGCCCGCCCC
ACGACCCGCAGCGCCCGACCGAAAGGAGCGCACGACCCCATGCATCGGTACCTTTAAGACCAATGACTTA
CAAGGCAGCTGTAGATCTTAGCCACTTTTTAAAAGAAAAGGGGGGACTGGAAGGGCTAATTCACTCCCAA
CGAAGACAAGATCTGCTTTTTGCTTGTACTGGGTCTCTCTGGTTAGACCAGATCTGAGCCTGGGAGCTCT
CTGGCTAACTAGGGAACCCACTGCTTAAGCCTCAATAAAGCTTGCCTTGAGTGCTTCAAGTAGTGTGTGC
CCGTCTGTTGTGTGACTCTGGTAACTAGAGATCCCTCAGACCCTTTTAGTCAGTGTGGAAAATCTCTAGC
AGTAGTAGTTCATGTCATCTTATTATTCAGTATTTATAACTTGCAAAGAAATGAATATCAGAGAGTGAGA
GGAACTTGTTTATTGCAGCTTATAATGGTTACAAATAAAGCAATAGCATCACAAATTTCACAAATAAAGC
ATTTTTTTCACTGCATTCTAGTTGTGGTTTGTCCAAACTCATCAATGTATCTTATCATGTCTGGCTCTAG
CTATCCCGCCCCTAACTCCGCCCATCCCGCCCCTAACTCCGCCCAGTTCCGCCCATTCTCCGCCCCATGG
CTGACTAATTTTTTTTATTTATGCAGAGGCCGAGGCCGCCTCGGCCTCTGAGCTATTCCAGAAGTAGTGA
GGAGGCTTTTTTGGAGGCCTAGGGACGTACCCAATTCGCCCTATAGTGAGTCGTATTACGCGCGCTCACT
GGCCGTCGTTTTACAACGTCGTGACTGGGAAAACCCTGGCGTTACCCAACTTAATCGCCTTGCAGCACAT
CCCCCTTTCGCCAGCTGGCGTAATAGCGAAGAGGCCCGCACCGATCGCCCTTCCCAACAGTTGCGCAGCC
TGAATGGCGAATGGG
[124 nt withheld, positions 3796-3919]
C
[91 nt withheld, positions 3921-4011]
A
[49 nt withheld, positions 4013-4061]
CCTTTGACGTTGGAGTCCACGTTCTTT
[37 nt withheld, positions 4089-4125]
ACCCTATCTCGGTCTATTCTTTTGATTTATAAGGGATTTTGCCGATTTCGGCCTATTGGTTAAAAAATGA
GCTGATTTAACAAAAATTTAACGCGAATTTTAACAAAATATTAACGCTTACAATTTAGGTGGCACTTTTC
GGGGAAATGTGCGCGGAACCCCTATTTGTTTATTTTTCTAAATACATTCAAATATGTATCCGCTCATGAG
ACAATAACCCTGATAAATGCTTCAATAATATTGAAAAAGGAAGAGTATGAGTATTCAACATTTCCGTGTC
GCCCTTATTCCCTTTTTTGCGGCATTTTGCCTTCCTGTTTTTGCTCACCCAGAAACGCTGGTGAAAGTAA
AAGATGCTGAAGATCAGTTGGGTGCACGAGTGGGTTACATCGAACTGGATCTCAACAGCGGTAAGATCCT
TGAGAGTTTTCGCCCCGAAGAACGTTTTCCAATGATGAGCACTTTTAAAGTTCTGCTATGTGGCGCGGTA
TTATCCCGTATTGACGCCGGGCAAGAGCAACTCGGTCGCCGCATACACTATTCTCAGAATGACTTGGTTG
AGTACTCACCAGTCACAGAAAAGCATCTTACGGATGGCATGACAGTAAGAGAATTATGCAGTGCTGCCAT
AACCATGAGTGATAACACTGCGGCCAACTTACTTCTGACAACGATCGGAGGACCGAAGGAGCTAACCGCT
TTTTTGCACAACATGGGGGATCATGTAACTCGCCTTGATCGTTGGGAACCGGAGCTGAATGAAGCCATAC
CAAACGACGAGCGTGACACCACGATGCCTGTAGCAATGGCAACAACGTTGCGCAAACTATTAACTGGCGA
ACTACTTACTCTAGCTTCCCGGCAACAATTAATAGACTGGATGGAGGCGGATAAAGTTGCAGGACCACTT
CTGCGCTCGGCCCTTCCGGCTGGCTGGTTTATTGCTGATAAATCTGGAGCCGGTGAGCGTGGGTCTCGCG
GTATCATTGCAGCACTGGGGCCAGATGGTAAGCCCTCCCGTATCGTAGTTATCTACACGACGGGGAGTCA
GGCAACTATGGATGAACGAAATAGACAGATCGCTGAGATAGGTGCCTCACTGATTAAGCATTGGTAACTG
TCAGACCAAGTTTACTCATATATACTTTAGATTGATTTAAAACTTCATTTTTAATTTAAAAGGATCTAGG
TGAAGATCCTTTTTGATAATCTCATGACCAAAATCCCTTAACGTGAGTTTTCGTTCCACTGAGCGTCAGA
CCCCGTAGAAAAGATCAAAGGATCTTCTTGAGATCCTTTTTTTCTGCGCGTAATCTGCTGCTTGCAAACA
AAAAAACCACCGCTACCAGCGGTGGTTTGTTTGCCGGATCAAGAGCTACCAACTCTTTTTCCGAAGGTAA
CTGGCTTCAGCAGAGCGCAGATACCAAATACTGTTCTTCTAGTGTAGCCGTAGTTAGGCCACCACTTCAA
GAACTCTGTAGCACCGCCTACATACCTCGCTCTGCTAATCCTGTTACCAGTGGCTGCTGCCAGTGGCGAT
AAGTCGTGTCTTACCGGGTTGGACTCAAGACGATAGTTACCGGATAAGGCGCAGCGGTCGGGCTGAACGG
GGGGTTCGTGCACACAGCCCAGCTTGGAGCGAACGACCTACACCGAACTGAGATACCTACAGCGTGAGCT
ATGAGAAAGCGCCACGCTTCCCGAAGGGAGAAAGGCGGACAGGTATCCGGTAAGCGGCAGGGTCGGAACA
GGAGAGCGCACGAGGGAGCTTCCAGGGGGAAACGCCTGGTATCTTTATAGTCCTGTCGGGTTTCGCCACC
TCTGACTTGAGCGTCGATTTTTGTGATGCTCGTCAGGGGGGCGGAGCCTATGGAAAAACGCCAGCAACGC
GGCCTTTTTACGGTTCCTGGCCTTTTGCTGGCCTTTTGCTCACATGTTCTTTCCTGCGTTATCCCCTGAT
TCTGTGGATAACCGTATTACCGCCTTTGAGTGAGCTGATACCGCTCGCCGCAGCCGAACGACCGAGCGCA
GCGAGTCAGTGAGCGAGGAAGCGGAAGAGCGCCCAATACGCAAACCGCCTCTCCCCGCGCGTTGGCCGAT
TCATTAATGCAGCTGGCACGACAGGTTTCCCGACTGGAAAGCGGGCAGTGAGCGCAACGCAATTAATGTG
AGTTAGCTCACTCATTAGGCACCCCAGGCTTTACACTTTATGCTTCCGGCTCGTATGTTGTGTGGAATTG
TGAGCGGATAACAATTTCACACAGGAAACAGCTATGACCATGATTACGCCAAGCGCGCAATTAACCCTCA
CTAAAGGGAACAAAAGCTGGAGCTGCAAGCTTAATGTAGTCTTATGCAATACTCTTGTAGTCTTGCAACA
TGGTAACGATGAGTTAGCAACATGCCTTACAAGGAGAGAAAAAGCACCGTGCATGCCGATTGGTGGAAGT
AAGGTGGTACGATCGTGCCTTATTAGGAAGGCAACAGACGGGTCTGACATGGATTGGACGAACCACTGAA
TTGCCGCATTGCAGAGATATTGTATTTAAGTGCCTAGCTCGATACATAAACGGGTCTCTCTGGTTAGACC
AGATCTGAGCCTGGGAGCTCTCTGGCTAACTAGGGAACCCACTGCTTAAGCCTCAATAAAGCTTGCCTTG
AGTGCTTCAAGTAGTGTGTGCCCGTCTGTTGTGTGACTCTGGTAACTAGAGATCCCTCAGACCCTTTTAG
TCAGTGTGGAAAATCTCTAGCAGTGGCGCCCGAACAGGGACTTGAAAGCGAAAGGGAAACCAGAGGAGCT
CTCTCGACGCAGGACTCGGCTTGCTGAAGCGCGCACGGCAAGAGGCGAGGGGCGGCGACTGGTGAGTACG
CCAAAAATTTTGACTAGCGGAGGCTAGAAGGAGAGAGATGGGTGCGAGAGCGTCAGTATTAAGCGGGGGA
GAATTAGATCGCGATGGGAAAAAATTCGGTTAAGGCCAGGGGGAAAGAAAAAATATAAATTAAAACATAT
AGTATGGGCAAGCAGGGAGCTAGAACGATTCGCAGTTAATCCTGGCCTGTTAGAAACATCAGAAGGCTGT
AGACAAATACTGGGACAGCTACAACCATCCCTTCAGACAGGATCAGAAGAACTTAGATCATTATATAATA
CAGTAGCAACCCTCTATTGTGTGCATCAAAGGATAGAGATAAAAGACACCAAGGAAGCTTTAGACAAGAT
AGAGGAAGAGCAAAACAAAAGTAAGACCACCGCACAGCAAGCGGCCGCTGATCTTCAGACCTGGAGGAGG
AGATATGAGGGACAATTGGAGAAGTGAATTATATAAATATAAAGTAGTAAAAATTGAACCATTAGGAGTA
GCACCCACCAAGGCAAAGAGAAGAGTGGTGCAGAGAGAAAAAAGAGCAGTGGGAATAGGAGCTTTGTTCC
TTGGGTTCTTGGGAGCAGCAGGAAGCACTATGGGCGCAGCGTCAATGACGCTGACGGTACAGGCCAGACA
ATTATTGTCTGGTATAGTGCAGCAGCAGAACAATTTGCTGAGGGCTATTGAGGCGCAACAGCATCTGTTG
CAACTCACAGTCTGGGGCATCAAGCAGCTCCAGGCAAGAATCCTGGCTGTGGAAAGATACCTAAAGGATC
AACAGCTCCTGGGGATTTGGGGTTGCTCTGGAAAACTCATTTGCACCACTGCTGTGCCTTGGAATGCTAG
TTGGAGTAATAAATCTCTGGAACAGATTTGGAATCACACGACCTGGATGGAGTGGGACAGAGAAATTAAC
AATTACACAAGCTTAATACACTCCTTAATTGAAGAATCGCAAAACCAGCAAGAAAAGAATGAACAAGAAT
TATTGGAATTAGATAAATGGGCAAGTTTGTGGAATTGGTTTAACATAACAAATTGGCTGTGGTATATAAA
ATTATTCATAATGATAGTAGGAGGCTTGGTAGGTTTAAGAATAGTTTTTGCTGTACTTTCTATAGTGAAT
AGAGTTAGGCAGGGATATTCACCATTATCGTTTCAGACCCACCTCCCAACCCCGAGGGGACCCGACAGGC
CCGAAGGAATAGAAGAAGAAGGTGGAGAGAGAGACAGAGACAGATCCATTCGATTAGTGAACGGATCTCG
ACGGTATCGATCACGAGACTAGCCTCGAGCGGCCGCCCCCTTCACC
Features (pLannotate 1.2.2; 33 found; start..end, strand, type, name):
      1..184     +  promoter       U6 promoter (fragment): RNA polymerase III promoter for human U6 snRNA
    175..309     +  enhancer       CMV enhancer (fragment): human cytomegalovirus immediate early enhancer; contains an 18-bp deletion relative to the standard CMV enhancer
    310..513     +  promoter       CMV promoter: human cytomegalovirus (CMV) immediate early promoter
    566..583     +  protein_bind   attB1 (fragment): mutant version of attB; core recombination site for the Gateway® BP reaction BP Clonase™
    589..1155    +  CDS            PARK7: PARK7_HUMAN - Experimental evidence at protein level: Swiss-Prot protein existence level 1. Multifunctional protein with controversial molecular function which plays an important role in cell protection against oxidative stress and cell death acting as oxidative stress sensor and redox- sensitive chaperone and protease (PubMed:17015834, PubMed:20304780, PubMed:18711745, PubMed:12796482, PubMed:19229105, PubMed:25416785, PubMed:26995087, PubMed:28993701). It is involved in neuroprotective mechanisms like the stabilization of NFE2L2 and PINK1 proteins, male fertility as a positive regulator of a
   1157..1181    -  protein_bind   attB2: mutant version of attB; recombination site for the Gateway® BP reaction BP Clonase™
   1321..1340    +  CDS            Strep-Tag II (fragment): peptide that binds Strep-Tactin®, an engineered form of streptavidin
   1357..1375    +  CDS            7xHis (fragment): 6xHis affinity tag
   1450..1515    +  CDS            3xFLAG: three tandem FLAG® epitope tags, followed by an enterokinase cleavage site
   1563..1680    +  misc_feature   cPPT/CTS: central polypurine tract and central termination sequence of HIV-1
   1729..2239    +  promoter       hPGK promoter: human phosphoglycerate kinase 1 promoter
   2261..2860    +  CDS            PuroR: puromycin N-acetyltransferase; pac from Streptomyces alboniger; confers resistance to puromycin
   2903..2986    +  CDS            nef (fragment): NEF_HV1Z2 - Experimental evidence at protein level: Swiss-Prot protein existence level 1. Extracellular Nef protein targets CD4(+) T-lymphocytes for apoptosis by interacting with CXCR4 surface receptors. From Human immunodeficiency virus type 1 group M subtype D (isolate Z2/CDC-Z34) (HIV-1).
   2988..3221    +  LTR            3' LTR (ΔU3): self-inactivating 3' long terminal repeat (LTR) from HIV-1
   3293..3414    +  polyA_signal   SV40 poly(A) signal: SV40 polyadenylation signal
   3454..3589    +  rep_origin     SV40 ori: SV40 origin of replication
   3610..3628    -  promoter       T7 promoter: promoter for bacteriophage T7 RNA polymerase
   3636..3791    +  CDS            lacZα (fragment): LacZα fragment of β-galactosidase; lacZ fragment
   3796..4224    +  rep_origin     f1 ori (sequence partly withheld): f1 bacteriophage origin of replication; arrow indicates direction of (+) strand synthesis
   4277..4381    +  promoter       AmpR promoter: bla
   4382..5242    +  CDS            AmpR: β-lactamase; bla; confers resistance to ampicillin, carbenicillin, and related antibiotics
   5413..6001    +  rep_origin     ori: high-copy-number ColE1/pMB1/pBR322/pUC origin of replication
   6184..6276    +  CDS            lacI (fragment): lac repressor; lacI; The lac repressor binds to the lac operator to inhibit transcription in E. coli. This inhibition can be relieved by adding lactose or isopropyl-β-D-thiogalactopyranoside (IPTG).
   6289..6310    +  protein_bind   CAP binding site: CAP binding activates transcription in the presence of cAMP. E. coli catabolite activator protein
   6325..6355    +  promoter       lac promoter: promoter for the E. coli lac operon
   6363..6379    +  protein_bind   lac operator: The lac repressor binds to the lac operator to inhibit transcription in E. coli. This inhibition can be relieved by adding lactose or isopropyl-β-D-thiogalactopyranoside (IPTG). lac repressor encoded by lacI
   6424..6442    +  promoter       T3 promoter: promoter for bacteriophage T3 RNA polymerase
   6470..6696    +  promoter       RSV promoter: Rous sarcoma virus enhancer/promoter
   6697..6877    +  LTR            5' LTR (truncated): truncated 5' long terminal repeat (LTR) from HIV-1
   6924..7049    +  misc_feature   HIV-1 Ψ: packaging signal of human immunodeficiency virus type 1
   7033..7396    +  CDS            HIV-1 gag (fragment): gag protein from human immunodeficiency virus 1; gag
   7542..7775    +  misc_feature   RRE: The Rev response element (RRE) of HIV-1 allows for Rev-dependent mRNA export from the nucleus to the cytoplasm.
   8152..8252    +  CDS            Rev (fragment): human immunodeficiency virus 1 (HIV-1) Rev protein; rev; enhances nuclear export of unspliced and incompletely spliced viral mRNAs
