[The description below was written by a language model from this plasmid's Addgene catalogue record and pLannotate feature annotations shown in this document.]
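Description:
pLD-puro-Cc-CR-PARK7H126A-VA is a lentiviral expression plasmid built on the pLD-Cc-puro-VA Gateway destination backbone, designed to deliver a tagged, CRISPR/Cas9-resistant mutant of human PARK7 (DJ-1) into mammalian cells. The viral portion has a third-generation, self-inactivating layout. An RSV promoter drives a truncated HIV-1 5' LTR, followed by the Ψ packaging signal with a gag fragment, the Rev response element, a cPPT/CTS element and a ΔU3 3' LTR. An SV40 poly(A) signal and SV40 origin lie downstream of the 3' LTR. In bacteria the plasmid replicates from a high-copy ColE1/pUC-type origin and is selected with ampicillin. It also carries an f1 origin and remnants of a lac/lacZα cloning region. A fragment of the U6 promoter is annotated just upstream of the CMV enhancer, apparently a remnant of the parental vector.

The 567 bp PARK7 coding sequence sits between attB1 and attB2 sites left by Gateway recombination and is expressed from the CMV enhancer/promoter. It is fused at its C terminus to the backbone-encoded versatile affinity tag, which combines Strep-tag II repeats, a 6xHis tag and 3xFLAG for detection and tandem affinity purification. The insert carries two changes. One is a silent c.150G>A substitution that destroys the PAM for a specific PARK7-targeting sgRNA, so the transgene escapes Cas9 cleavage. The other is the amino acid substitution H126A. A separate hPGK promoter drives puromycin N-acetyltransferase for selecting transduced cells. The design suits rescue experiments in which endogenous PARK7 is knocked out by CRISPR and the H126A variant is re-expressed for functional or interaction studies.
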