Addgene plasmid #115190: pLD-puro-Cc-CR-PARK7H126A-VA
Purpose: Lentiviral transduction and expression of CRISPR/Cas9-resistant PARK7H126A into any mammalian cell (when using sgRNA seq agtacagtgtagccgtgatg)
Depositing lab: Mohan Babu. Depositing organization: University of Regina. Publication: Rewiring of the Human Mitochondrial Interactome during Neuronal Reprogramming Reveals Regulators of the Respirasome and Neurogenesis. Moutaoufik MT, Malty R, Amin S, Zhang Q, Phanse S, Gagarinova A, Zilocchi M, Hoell L, Minic Z, Gagarinova M, Aoki H, Stockwell J, Jessulat M, Goebels F, Broderick K, Scott NE, Vlasblom J, Musso G, Prasad B, Lamantea E, Garavaglia B, Rajput A, Murayama K, Okazaki Y, Foster LJ, Bader GD, Cayabyab FS, Babu M. iScience. 2019 Sep 4;19:1114-1132. doi: 10.1016/j.isci.2019.08.057. PubMed 31536960.
Backbone
  Vector backbone: pLD-Cc-puro-VA
  Backbone manufacturer: Jason Moffat, Addgene plasmid # 24588
  Backbone size w/o insert (bp): 7737
  Vector type: Lentiviral
  Selectable markers: Puromycin
Growth in bacteria
  Bacterial resistance: Ampicillin, 100 μg/mL
  Growth temperature: 30°C
  Growth strain: NEB Stable
  Copy number: High Copy
Gene/Insert
  Gene/Insert name: CR (CRISPR/Cas9-resistant)-PARK7H126A
  Species: H. sapiens (human)
  Insert size (bp): 567
  Mutation: c.150G>A (silent when translated to protein, confers CRISPR/Cas9 resistance since it mutates the canonical PAM site), p.H126A
  Entrez Gene: PARK7 (a.k.a. DJ-1, DJ1, GATD2, HEL-S-67p)
  Promoter: CMV
  Tag / fusion protein: Versatile affinity tag (2XStreptactin II-6XHis-3XFlag) (C terminal on backbone)
  Cloning method: Gateway Cloning
  Sequencing primers: 5′ CMV_F; 3′ hPGK_R [5'-ccttggaaaaggcgcaacc-3']
Terms and licenses: Academic/Nonprofit Terms; Industry Terms: Not Available to Industry
How to cite: pLD-puro-Cc-CR-PARK7H126A-VA was a gift from Mohan Babu (Addgene plasmid # 115190 ; http://n2t.net/addgene:115190 ; RRID:Addgene_115190)
